Addgene plasmid #161890: pDest-557
Purpose: (Empty Backbone) Standard Gateway (attR1-attR2) vector for expression of maltose-binding protein (MBP) fusions in E. coli
Depositing lab: Dominic Esposito. Depositing organization: National Cancer Institute (NCI).
Backbone
  Vector backbone: pET43.1a
  Vector type: Bacterial Expression
  Tag / fusion protein: MBP (N terminal on backbone)
Growth in bacteria
  Bacterial resistance: Chloramphenicol and Ampicillin, 25 & 100 μg/mL
  Growth temperature: 37°C
  Growth strain: ccdB Survival
  Copy number: Low Copy
Gene/Insert
  Gene/Insert name: None
  Tag / fusion protein: MBP (N terminal on backbone)
Terms and licenses: Academic/Nonprofit Terms; Industry Terms: Not Available to Industry
How to cite: pDest-557 was a gift from Dominic Esposito (Addgene plasmid # 161890 ; http://n2t.net/addgene:161890 ; RRID:Addgene_161890)
