[The description below was written by a language model from this plasmid's Addgene catalogue record and pLannotate feature annotations shown in this document.]
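Description:
pDest-557 is an empty Gateway destination vector built on the pET43.1a backbone for producing N-terminal maltose-binding protein (MBP) fusions in E. coli. Expression is driven by a T7 promoter followed by a lac operator and the phage T7 gene 10 ribosome binding site. A full-length lacI gene with its own promoter sits on the backbone, so transcription is repressed until IPTG induction in a host supplying T7 RNA polymerase. The MBP coding sequence lacks a signal peptide, so fusions stay in the cytosol. It lies immediately upstream of the attR1–attR2 cassette.

The cassette carries a chloramphenicol acetyltransferase gene and the ccdB toxin gene. In an LR Clonase reaction with an entry clone, the region between the attR sites is exchanged for the gene of interest, placing it downstream of MBP. Loss of ccdB then allows counterselection against unrecombined vector in ordinary strains, which is why the empty plasmid is propagated in a ccdB-tolerant strain under both chloramphenicol and ampicillin. The annotation also places a second ColE1-type origin and small lacI, intron and ccdA fragments inside the cassette, which is unusual for a standard Gateway cassette; the record does not explain this.

Downstream of attR2 the feature table shows a short His-tag fragment, rrnB T1/T2 terminators and a T7 terminator. Whether the His residues are in frame with an inserted gene is not stated. The backbone provides ampicillin resistance, a pBR322-type origin with bom and rop (consistent with the listed low copy number), an f1 origin, and remnants of a tetracycline resistance gene. The vector is typically used to generate MBP fusions for improved solubility and affinity purification of recombinant proteins.
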