Features (pLannotate 1.2.2; 32 found; start..end, strand, type, name):
      2..20      +  promoter       T7 promoter: promoter for bacteriophage T7 RNA polymerase
     21..45      +  protein_bind   lac operator: The lac repressor binds to the lac operator to inhibit transcription in E. coli. This inhibition can be relieved by adding lactose or isopropyl-β-D-thiogalactopyranoside (IPTG). lac repressor encoded by lacI
     60..82      +  RBS            RBS: efficient ribosome binding site from bacteriophage T7 gene 10 (Olins and Rangwala, 1989)
     99..1196    +  CDS            MBP: maltose binding protein from E. coli; malE (mutated); This version of the gene does not encode a signal sequence, so MBP will remain in the cytosol.
   1215..1339    +  protein_bind   attR1: mutant version of attR; recombination site for the Gateway® LR reaction LR Clonase™
   1364..1394    +  promoter       lac UV5 promoter: E. coli lac promoter with an "up" mutation
   1418..1447    +  promoter       cat promoter (fragment): promoter of the E. coli cat gene encoding chloramphenicol acetyltransferase
   1448..2107    +  CDS            CmR: chloramphenicol acetyltransferase; cat; confers resistance to chloramphenicol
   2160..2748    +  rep_origin     ori: high-copy-number ColE1/pMB1/pBR322/pUC origin of replication
   2931..3023    +  CDS            lacI (fragment): lac repressor; lacI; The lac repressor binds to the lac operator to inhibit transcription in E. coli. This inhibition can be relieved by adding lactose or isopropyl-β-D-thiogalactopyranoside (IPTG).
   3040..3126    +  intron         PDK intron (fragment): pdk; modified pyruvate orthophosphate dikinase intron from Flaveria trinervia 3.0
   3217..3375    +  CDS            ccdA (fragment): CCDA_ECO57 - Also known as H, letA. Experimental evidence at protein level: Swiss-Prot protein existence level 1. Antitoxin component of a type II toxin-antitoxin (TA) system which inhibits the post-segregational killing (PSK) of plasmid-free cells, also referred to as a plasmid addiction system. Binds to and blocks the activity of CcdB; will also remove bound CcdB protein from the CcdB-GyrA complex by forming a CcdA-CcdB complex, a process termed rejuvenation. Functions as a transcriptional corepressor for the ccdAB operon, repression also requires CcdB (By similarity). From Escherichia coli
   3380..3682    +  CDS            ccdB: CCDB_ECOLI - Also known as G, letB, letD. Experimental evidence at protein level: Swiss-Prot protein existence level 1. Toxic component of a type II toxin-antitoxin (TA) system, functioning in plasmid maintainence. Responsible for the post- segregational killing (PSK) of plasmid-free cells, also referred to as a plasmid addiction system. Half-life of over 2 hours. Cell killing by CcdB is accompanied by filamentation, defects in chromosome and plasmid segregation, defects in cell division, formation of anucleate cells, decreased DNA synthesis and plasmid loss. Interferes with the activity of DN
   3726..3850    -  protein_bind   attR2: mutant version of attR; recombination site for the Gateway® LR reaction LR Clonase™
   3949..3966    +  CDS            9xHis (fragment): 9xHis affinity tag
   4013..4128    +  ncRNA          5S rRNA: Accession: RF00001 - 5S ribosomal RNA
   4132..4218    +  terminator     rrnB T1 terminator: Escherichia coli rrnB; transcription terminator T1 from the E. coli rrnB gene
   4310..4337    +  terminator     rrnB T2 terminator: transcription terminator T2 from the E. coli rrnB gene
   4356..4395    +  promoter       AmpR promoter (fragment): bla
   4405..4452    +  terminator     T7 terminator: transcription terminator for bacteriophage T7 RNA polymerase
   4489..4944    +  rep_origin     f1 ori (sequence partly withheld): f1 bacteriophage origin of replication; arrow indicates direction of (+) strand synthesis
   5059..5919    -  CDS            AmpR: β-lactamase; bla; confers resistance to ampicillin, carbenicillin, and related antibiotics
   5920..6012    -  promoter       AmpR promoter: bla
   6093..6681    +  rep_origin     ori: high-copy-number ColE1/pMB1/pBR322/pUC origin of replication
   6867..7006    -  misc_feature   bom: basis of mobility region from pBR322
   7108..7299    -  CDS            rop: Rop protein, which maintains plasmids at low copy number; rop
   7316..7696    +  CDS            YPB1_ECOLX: Protein predicted: Swiss-Prot protein existence level 4. From Escherichia coli.
   7758..7822    -  CDS            TcR (fragment): tetracycline efflux protein; tet; confers resistance to tetracycline
   7837..7858    -  protein_bind   CAP binding site: CAP binding activates transcription in the presence of cAMP. E. coli catabolite activator protein
   7871..8953    -  CDS            lacI: lac repressor; lacI; The lac repressor binds to the lac operator to inhibit transcription in E. coli. This inhibition can be relieved by adding lactose or isopropyl-β-D-thiogalactopyranoside (IPTG).
   8954..9031    -  promoter       lacI promoter: lacI
   9039..9318    -  CDS            TcR (fragment): tetracycline efflux protein; tet; confers resistance to tetracycline
>Addgene plasmid #161890 | pDest-557 | addgene full sequence | sequence record 322136 | Addgene NGS Result
TTAATACGACTCACTATAGGGGAATTGTGAGCGGATAACAATTCCCCTCTAGAAATAATTTTGTTTAACT
TTAAGAAGGAGATATACATATGAGATCCAAAATCGAAGAAGGTAAACTGGTAATCTGGATTAACGGCGAT
AAAGGCTATAACGGTCTCGCTGAAGTCGGTAAGAAATTCGAGAAAGATACCGGAATTAAAGTCACCGTTG
AGCATCCGGATAAACTGGAAGAGAAATTCCCACAGGTTGCGGCAACTGGCGATGGCCCTGACATTATCTT
CTGGGCACACGACCGCTTTGGTGGCTACGCTCAATCTGGCCTGTTGGCTGAAATCACCCCGGACAAAGCG
TTCCAGGACAAGCTGTATCCGTTTACCTGGGATGCCGTACGTTACAACGGCAAGCTGATTGCTTACCCGA
TCGCTGTTGAAGCGTTATCGCTGATTTATAACAAAGATCTGCTGCCGAACCCGCCAAAAACCTGGGAAGA
GATCCCGGCGCTGGATAAAGAACTGAAAGCGAAAGGTAAGAGCGCGCTGATGTTCAACCTGCAAGAACCG
TACTTCACCTGGCCGCTGATTGCTGCTGACGGGGGTTATGCGTTCAAGTATGAAAACGGCAAGTACGACA
TTAAAGACGTGGGCGTGGATAACGCTGGCGCGAAAGCGGGTCTGACCTTCCTGGTTGACCTGATTAAAAA
CAAACACATGAATGCAGACACCGATTACTCCATCGCAGAAGCTGCCTTTAATAAAGGCGAAACAGCGATG
ACCATCAACGGCCCGTGGGCATGGTCCAACATCGACACCAGCAAAGTGAATTATGGTGTAACGGTACTGC
CGACCTTCAAGGGTCAACCATCCAAACCGTTCGTTGGCGTGCTGAGCGCAGGTATTAACGCCGCCAGTCC
GAACAAAGAGCTGGCAAAAGAGTTCCTCGAAAACTATCTGCTGACTGATGAAGGTCTGGAAGCGGTTAAT
AAAGACAAACCGCTGGGTGCCGTAGCGCTGAAGTCTTACGAGGAAGAGTTGGCGAAAGATCCACGTATTG
CCGCCACCATGGAAAACGCCCAGAAAGGTGAAATCATGCCGAACATCCCGCAGATGTCCGCTTTCTGGTA
TGCCGTGCGTACTGCGGTGATCAACGCCGCCAGCGGTCGTCAGACTGTCGATGAAGCCCTGAAAGACGCG
CAGACTAATTCGGGATCTGATATCACAAGTTTGTACAAAAAAGCTGAACGAGAAACGTAAAATGATATAA
ATATCAATATATTAAATTAGATTTTGCATAAAAAACAGACTACATAATACTGTAAAACACAACATATCCA
GTCACTATGGCGGCCGCATTAGGCACCCCAGGCTTTACACTTTATGCTTCCGGCTCGTATAATGTGTGGA
TTTTGAGTTAGGATCCGTCGAGATTTTCAGGAGCTAAGGAAGCTAAAATGGAGAAAAAAATCACTGGATA
TACCACCGTTGATATATCCCAATGGCATCGTAAAGAACATTTTGAGGCATTTCAGTCAGTTGCTCAATGT
ACCTATAACCAGACCGTTCAGCTGGATATTACGGCCTTTTTAAAGACCGTAAAGAAAAATAAGCACAAGT
TTTATCCGGCCTTTATTCACATTCTTGCCCGCCTGATGAATGCTCATCCGGAATTCCGTATGGCAATGAA
AGACGGTGAGCTGGTGATATGGGATAGTGTTCACCCTTGTTACACCGTTTTCCATGAGCAAACTGAAACG
TTTTCATCGCTCTGGAGTGAATACCACGACGATTTCCGGCAGTTTCTACACATATATTCGCAAGATGTGG
CGTGTTACGGTGAAAACCTGGCCTATTTCCCTAAAGGGTTTATTGAGAATATGTTTTTCGTCTCAGCCAA
TCCCTGGGTGAGTTTCACCAGTTTTGATTTAAACGTGGCCAATATGGACAACTTCTTCGCCCCCGTTTTC
ACCATGGGCAAATATTATACGCAAGGCGACAAGGTGCTGATGCCGCTGGCGATTCAGGTTCATCATGCCG
TTTGTGATGGCTTCCATGTCGGCAGAATGCTTAATGAATTACAACAGTACTGCGATGAGTGGCAGGGCGG
GGCGTAAACGCGTCGTTCCACTGAGCGTCAGACCCCGTAGAAAAGATCAAAGGATCTTCTTGAGATCCTT
TTTTTCTGCGCGTAATCTGCTGCTTGCAAACAAAAAAACCACCGCTACCAGCGGTGGTTTGTTTGCCGGA
TCAAGAGCTACCAACTCTTTTTCCGAAGGTAACTGGCTTCAGCAGAGCGCAGATACCAAATACTGTTCTT
CTAGTGTAGCCGTAGTTAGGCCACCACTTCAAGAACTCTGTAGCACCGCCTACATACCTCGCTCTGCTAA
TCCTGTTACCAGTGGCTGCTGCCAGTGGCGATAAGTCGTGTCTTACCGGGTTGGACTCAAGACGATAGTT
ACCGGATAAGGCGCAGCGGTCGGGCTGAACGGGGGGTTCGTGCACACAGCCCAGCTTGGAGCGAACGACC
TACACCGAACTGAGATACCTACAGCGTGAGCTATGAGAAAGCGCCACGCTTCCCGAAGGGAGAAAGGCGG
ACAGGTATCCGGTAAGCGGCAGGGTCGGAACAGGAGAGCGCACGAGGGAGCTTCCAGGGGGAAACGCCTG
GTATCTTTATAGTCCTGTCGGGTTTCGCCACCTCTGACTTGAGCGTCGATTTTTGTGATGCTCGTCAGGG
GGGCGGAGCCTATGGAAAAACGCCAGCAACGCGGCCTTTTTACGGTTCCTGGCCTTTTGCTGGCCTTTTG
CTCACATGTTCTTTCCTGCGTTATCCCCTGATTCTGTGGATAACCGTATTACCGCCTTTGAGTGAGCTGA
TACCGCTCGCCGCAGCCGAACGACCGAGCGCAGCGAGTCAGTGAGCGAGGAAGCGGAAGAGCGCCCAATA
CGCAAACCGCCTCTCCCCGCGCGTTGGCCGATTCATTAATGCAGCTGGCACGACAGGTTTCCCGACTGGA
AAGCGGGCAGTGAGCGAACGCAATTAATACGCGTGGATCCGGCTTACTAAAAGCCAGATAACAGTATGCG
TATTTGCGCGCTGATTTTTGCGGTATAAGAATATATACTGATATGTATACCCGAAGTATGTCAAAAAGAG
GTATGCTATGAAGCAGCGTATTACAGTGACAGTTGACAGCGACAGCTATCAGTTGCTCAAGGCATATATG
ATGTCAATATCTCCGGTCTGGTAAGCACAACCATGCAGAATGAAGCCCGTCGTCTGCGTGCCGAACGCTG
GAAAGCGGAAAATCAGGAAGGGATGGCTGAGGTCGCCCGGTTTATTGAAATGAACGGCTCTTTTGCTGAC
GAGAACAGGGGCTGGTGAAATGCAGTTTAAGGTTTACACCTATAAAAGAGAGAGCCGTTATCGTCTGTTT
GTGGATGTACAGAGTGATATTATTGACACGCCCGGGCGACGGATGGTGATCCCCCTGGCCAGTGCACGTC
TGCTGTCAGATAAAGTCTCCCGTGAACTTTACCCGGTGGTGCATATCGGGGATGAAAGCTGGCGCATGAT
GACCACCGATATGGCCAGTGTGCCGGTCTCCGTTATCGGGGAAGAAGTGGCTGATCTCAGCCACCGCGAA
AATGACATCAAAAACGCCATTAACCTGATGTTCTGGGGAATATAAATGTCAGGCTCCCTTATACACAGCC
AGTCTGCAGGTCGACCATAGTGACTGGATATGTTGTGTTTTACAGTATTATGTAGTCTGTTTTTTATGCA
AAATCTAATTTAATATATTGATATTTATATCATTTTACGTTTCTCGTTCAGCTTTCTTGTACAAAGTGGT
GATATCGCTAGCTAGATAGCTAGAAGCTTGCGGCCGCACAGCTGTATACACGTGCAAGCCAGCCAGAACT
CGCTCCTGAAGACCCAGAGGATCTCGAGCACCACCACCACCACCACTAATGTTAATTAAGTTGGGCGTTC
CTAGGCTGATAAAACAGAATTTGCCTGGCGGCAGTAGCGCGGTGGTCCCACCTGACCCCATGCCGAACTC
AGAAGTGAAACGCCGTAGCGCCGATGGTAGTGTGGGGTCTCCCCATGCGAGAGTAGGGAACTGCCAGGCA
TCAAATAAAACGAAAGGCTCAGTCGAAAGACTGGGCCTTTCGTTTTATCTGTTGTTTGTCGGTGAACGCT
CTCCTGAGTAGGACAAATCCGCCGGGAGCGGATTTGAACGTTGCGAAGCAACGGCCCGGAGGGTGGCGGG
CAGGACGCCCGCCATAAACTGCCAGGCATCAAATTAAGCAGAAGGCCATCCTGACGGATGGCCTTTTTGC
GTTTCTACAAACTCTTTTGTTTATTTTTCTAAATACATTCAAATATGTATCCGCTGAGCAATAACTAGCA
TAACCCCTTGGGGCCTCTAAACGGGTCTTGAGGGGTTTTTTGCTGAAAGGAGGAACTATATCCGGATTGG
CGAATGGG
[124 nt withheld, positions 4489-4612]
C
[91 nt withheld, positions 4614-4704]
A
[49 nt withheld, positions 4706-4754]
CCTTTGACGTTGGAGTCCACGTTCTTT
[37 nt withheld, positions 4782-4818]
ACCCTATCTCGGTCTATTCTTTTGATTTATAAGGGATTTTGCCGATTTCGGCCTATTGGTTAAAAAATGA
GCTGATTTAACAAAAATTTAACGCGAATTTTAACAAAATATTAACGTTTACAATTTCTGGCGGCACGATG
GCATGAGATTATCAAAAAGGATCTTCACCTAGATCCTTTTAAATTAAAAATGAAGTTTTAAATCAATCTA
AAGTATATATGAGTAAACTTGGTCTGACAGTTACCAATGCTTAATCAGTGAGGCACCTATCTCAGCGATC
TGTCTATTTCGTTCATCCATAGTTGCCTGACTCCCCGTCGTGTAGATAACTACGATACGGGAGGGCTTAC
CATCTGGCCCCAGTGCTGCAATGATACCGCGAGACCCACGCTCACCGGCTCCAGATTTATCAGCAATAAA
CCAGCCAGCCGGAAGGGCCGAGCGCAGAAGTGGTCCTGCAACTTTATCCGCCTCCATCCAGTCTATTAAT
TGTTGCCGGGAAGCTAGAGTAAGTAGTTCGCCAGTTAATAGTTTGCGCAACGTTGTTGCCATTGCTACAG
GCATCGTGGTGTCACGCTCGTCGTTTGGTATGGCTTCATTCAGCTCCGGTTCCCAACGATCAAGGCGAGT
TACATGATCCCCCATGTTGTGCAAAAAAGCGGTTAGCTCCTTCGGTCCTCCGATCGTTGTCAGAAGTAAG
TTGGCCGCAGTGTTATCACTCATGGTTATGGCAGCACTGCATAATTCTCTTACTGTCATGCCATCCGTAA
GATGCTTTTCTGTGACTGGTGAGTACTCAACCAAGTCATTCTGAGAATAGTGTATGCGGCGACCGAGTTG
CTCTTGCCCGGCGTCAATACGGGATAATACCGCGCCACATAGCAGAACTTTAAAAGTGCTCATCATTGGA
AAACGTTCTTCGGGGCGAAAACTCTCAAGGATCTTACCGCTGTTGAGATCCAGTTCGATGTAACCCACTC
GTGCACCCAACTGATCTTCAGCATCTTTTACTTTCACCAGCGTTTCTGGGTGAGCAAAAACAGGAAGGCA
AAATGCCGCAAAAAAGGGAATAAGGGCGACACGGAAATGTTGAATACTCATACTCTTCCTTTTTCAATCA
TGATTGAAGCATTTATCAGGGTTATTGTCTCATGAGCGGATACATATTTGAATGTATTTAGAAAAATAAA
CAAATAGGTCATGACCAAAATCCCTTAACGTGAGTTTTCGTTCCACTGAGCGTCAGACCCCGTAGAAAAG
ATCAAAGGATCTTCTTGAGATCCTTTTTTTCTGCGCGTAATCTGCTGCTTGCAAACAAAAAAACCACCGC
TACCAGCGGTGGTTTGTTTGCCGGATCAAGAGCTACCAACTCTTTTTCCGAAGGTAACTGGCTTCAGCAG
AGCGCAGATACCAAATACTGTYCTTCTAGTGTAGCCGTAGTTAGGCCACCACTTCAAGAACTCTGTAGCA
CCGCCTACATACCTCGCTCTGCTAATCCTGTTACCAGTGGCTGCTGCCAGTGGCGATAAGTCGTGTCTTA
CCGGGTTGGACTCAAGACGATAGTTACCGGATAAGGCGCAGCGGTCGGGCTGAACGGGGGGTTCGTGCAC
ACAGCCCAGCTTGGAGCGAACGACCTACACCGAACTGAGATACCTACAGCGTGAGCTATGAGAAAGCGCC
ACGCTTCCCGAAGGGAGAAAGGCGGACAGGTATCCGGTAAGCGGCAGGGTCGGAACAGGAGAGCGCACGA
GGGAGCTTCCAGGGGGAAACGCCTGGTATCTTTATAGTCCTGTCGGGTTTCGCCACCTCTGACTTGAGCG
TCGATTTTTGTGATGCTCGTCAGGGGGGCGGAGCCTATGGAAAAACGCCAGCAACGCGGCCTTTTTACGG
TTCCTGGCCTTTTGCTGGCCTTTTGCTCACATGTTCTTTCCTGCGTTATCCCCTGATTCTGTGGATAACC
GTATTACCGCCTTTGAGTGAGCTGATACCGCTCGCCGCAGCCGAACGACCGAGCGCAGCGAGTCAGTGAG
CGAGGAAGCGGAAGAGCGCCTGATGCGGTATTTTCTCCTTACGCATCTGTGCGGTATTTCACACCGCAAT
GGTGCACTCTCAGTACAATCTGCTCTGATGCCGCATAGTTAAGCCAGTATACACTCCGCTATCGCTACGT
GACTGGGTCATGGCTGCGCCCCGACACCCGCCAACACCCGCTGACGCGCCCTGACGGGCTTGTCTGCTCC
CGGCATCCGCTTACAGACAAGCTGTGACCGTCTCCGGGAGCTGCATGTGTCAGAGGTTTTCACCGTCATC
ACCGAAACGCGCGAGGCAGCTGCGGTAAAGCTCATCAGCGTGGTCGTGAAGCGATTCACAGATGTCTGCC
TGTTCATCCGCGTCCAGCTCGTTGAGTTTCTCCAGAAGCGTTAATGTCTGGCTTCTGATAAAGCGGGCCA
TGTTAAGGGCGGTTTTTTCCTGTTTGGTCACTGATGCCTCCGTGTAAGGGGGATTTCTGTTCATGGGGGT
AATGATACCGATGAAACGAGAGAGGATGCTCACGATACGGGTTACTGATGATGAACATGCCCGGTTACTG
GAACGTTGTGAGGGTAAACAACTGGCGGTATGGATGCGGCGGGACCAGAGAAAAATCACTCAGGGTCAAT
GCCAGCGCTTCGTTAATACAGATGTAGGTGTTCCACAGGGTAGCCAGCAGCATCCTGCGATGCAGATCCG
GAACATAATGGTGCAGGGCGCTGACTTCCGCGTTTCCAGACTTTACGAAACACGGAAACCGAAGACCATT
CATGTTGTTGCTCAGGTCGCAGACGTTTTGCAGCAGCAGTCGCTTCACGTTCGCTCGCGTATCGGTGATT
CATTCTGCTAACCAGTAAGGCAACCCCGCCAGCCTAGCCGGGTCCTCAACGACAGGAGCACGATCATGCT
AGTCATGCCCCGCGCCCACCGGAAGGAGCTGACTGGGTTGAAGGCTCTCAAGGGCATCGGTCGAGATCCC
GGTGCCTAATGAGTGAGCTAACTTACATTAATTGCGTTGCGCTCACTGCCCGCTTTCCAGTCGGGAAACC
TGTCGTGCCAGCTGCATTAATGAATCGGCCAACGCGCGGGGAGAGGCGGTTTGCGTATTGGGCGCCAGGG
TGGTTTTTCTTTTCACCAGTGAGACGGGCAACAGCTGATTGCCCTTCACCGCCTGGCCCTGAGAGAGTTG
CAGCAAGCGGTCCACGCTGGTTTGCCCCAGCAGGCGAAAATCCTGTTTGATGGTGGTTAACGGCGGGATA
TAACATGAGCTGTCTTCGGTATCGTCGTATCCCACTACCGAGATGTCCGCACCAACGCGCAGCCCGGACT
CGGTAATGGCGCGCATTGCGCCCAGCGCCATCTGATCGTTGGCAACCAGCATCGCAGTGGGAACGATGCC
CTCATTCAGCATTTGCATGGTTTGTTGAAAACCGGACATGGCACTCCAGTCGCCTTCCCGTTCCGCTATC
GGCTGAATTTGATTGCGAGTGAGATATTTATGCCAGCCAGCCAGACGCAGACGCGCCGAGACAGAACTTA
ATGGGCCCGCTAACAGCGCGATTTGCTGGTGACCCAATGCGACCAGATGCTCCACGCCCAGTCGCGTACC
GTCTTCATGGGAGAAAATAATACTGTTGATGGGTGTCTGGTCAGAGACATCAAGAAATAACGCCGGAACA
TTAGTGCAGGCAGCTTCCACAGCAATGGCATCCTGGTCATCCAGCGGATAGTTAATGATCAGCCCACTGA
CGCGTTGCGCGAGAAGATTGTGCACCGCCGCTTTACAGGCTTCGACGCCGCTTCGTTCTACCATCGACAC
CACCACGCTGGCACCCAGTTGATCGGCGCGAGATTTAATCGCCGCGACAATTTGCGACGGCGCGTGCAGG
GCCAGACTGGAGGTGGCAACGCCAATCAGCAACGACTGTTTGCCCGCCAGTTGTTGTGCCACGCGGTTGG
GAATGTAATTCAGCTCCGCCATCGCCGCTTCCACTTTTTCCCGCGTTTTCGCAGAAACGTGGCTGGCCTG
GTTCACCACGCGGGAAACGGTCTGATAAGAGACACCGGCATACTCTGCGACATCGTATAACGTTACTGGT
TTCACATTCACCACCCTGAATTGACTCTCTTCCGGGCGCTATCATGCCATACCGCGAAAGGTTTTGCGCC
ATTCGATGGTGTCCGGGATCTCGACGCTCTCCCTTATGCGACTCCTGCATTAGGAAGCAGCCCAGTAGTA
GGTTGAGGCCGTTGAGCACCGCCGCCGCAAGGAATGGTGCATGCAAGGAGATGGCGCCCAACAGTCCCCC
GGCCACGGGGCCTGCCACCATACCCACGCCGAAACAAGCGCTCATGAGCCCGAAGTGGCGAGCCCGATCT
TCCCCATCGGTGATGTCGGCGATATAGGCGCCAGCAACCGCACCTGTGGCGCCGGTGATGCCGGCGACGA
TGCGTCCGGCGTAGAGGATCGAGATCGATCTCGATCCCGCGAAA
